Addgene plasmid #244731: CL20_mEGFP_FOidr_179
Purpose: Express mEGFP-tagged intrinsically disordered protein (IDR), FOidr_179, derived from human fusion protein SMARCC1_MAP4
Depositing lab: Richard Kriwacki. Depositing organization: St. Jude Children's Research Hospital. Publication: Proteome-wide computational analyses reveal links between protein condensate formation and RNA biology. Maiti S, Tripathi S, Baggett DW, Phillips AH, Park CG, Wang J, Wahiduzzaman, Freyaldenhoven WT, Kinger S, Pioso BJ, Bollinger JC, Somjee R, Lang B, Babu MM, Kriwacki RW. Sci Adv. 2025 Dec 5;11(49):eady1420. doi: 10.1126/sciadv.ady1420. Epub 2025 Dec 3. PubMed 41337585.
Backbone
  Vector backbone: CL20
  Vector type: Mammalian Expression
Growth in bacteria
  Bacterial resistance: Ampicillin, 100 μg/mL
  Growth temperature: 37°C
  Growth strain: NEB Stable
  Copy number: High Copy
Gene/Insert
  Gene/Insert name: FOidr_179
  Species: H. sapiens (human)
  Mutation: Unmutated
  Tag / fusion protein: monomeric EGFP (N terminal on insert)
  Cloning method: Restriction Enzyme; 5′ cloning site Unknown (unknown if destroyed)
Terms and licenses: Academic/Nonprofit Terms; Industry Terms: Not Available to Industry
Depositor comments: SMARCC1_MAP4_119_235
How to cite: CL20_mEGFP_FOidr_179 was a gift from Richard Kriwacki (Addgene plasmid # 244731 ; http://n2t.net/addgene:244731 ; RRID:Addgene_244731)
