[The description below was written by a language model from this plasmid's Addgene catalogue record and pLannotate feature annotations shown in this document.]
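Description:
CL20_mEGFP_FOidr_179 is a mammalian expression plasmid built on the CL20 backbone. The catalogue lists it simply as a mammalian expression vector, but the feature table shows it has the architecture of a self-inactivating HIV-1 lentiviral transfer vector. A CMV enhancer is fused to a truncated 5' LTR, followed by the Ψ packaging signal with a gag fragment, the cPPT/CTS, the Rev response element, and a ΔU3 3' LTR fragment with a downstream rabbit β-globin polyadenylation signal. These elements would allow the genomic RNA to be transcribed, exported in a Rev-dependent manner and packaged when helper functions are supplied in trans, with the U3 deletion silencing LTR promoter activity after integration. The plasmid can also be used by direct transfection. In bacteria it is maintained through a high-copy ColE1/pUC-type origin and selected with ampicillin via β-lactamase. An SV40 origin and poly(A) signal plus lac promoter/operator remnants are also present in the backbone.

The payload lies between the LTRs and is driven by an internal CMV enhancer/promoter. It encodes monomeric EGFP fused to the N terminus of FOidr_179, an unmutated intrinsically disordered region derived from the human fusion protein SMARCC1_MAP4. The depositor's comment appears to indicate residues 119 to 235 of that fusion. The automated annotation labels this segment as a bovine MAP4 fragment, which most likely reflects homology matching to the MAP4-derived part of the human sequence rather than its true origin. Short hits such as nef, vif, Rev, lacI and tight TRE fragments appear to be residual vector sequence. The construct is meant for expressing the fluorescently tagged IDR in mammalian cells, and the associated study concerns protein condensate formation and its links to RNA biology.
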