Features (pLannotate 1.2.2; 29 found; start..end, strand, type, name):
    199..254     -  polyA_signal   β-globin poly(A) signal: rabbit β-globin polyadenylation signal (Gil and Proudfoot, 1987)
    340..475     -  LTR            3' LTR (ΔU3) (fragment): self-inactivating 3' long terminal repeat (LTR) from HIV-1
    477..545     -  CDS            nef (fragment): NEF_HV1Z2 - Experimental evidence at protein level: Swiss-Prot protein existence level 1. Extracellular Nef protein targets CD4(+) T-lymphocytes for apoptosis by interacting with CXCR4 surface receptors. From Human immunodeficiency virus type 1 group M subtype D (isolate Z2/CDC-Z34) (HIV-1).
    574..921     -  CDS            MAP4 (fragment): MAP4_BOVIN - Experimental evidence at protein level: Swiss-Prot protein existence level 1. Non-neuronal microtubule-associated protein. Promotes microtubule assembly. From Bos taurus (Bovine).
    964..1680    -  CDS            mEGFP: mEGFP is a basic (constitutively fluorescent) green fluorescent protein published in 2002, derived from Aequorea victoria. It has moderate acid sensitivity.
   1694..1731    -  misc_feature   MCS (fragment): multiple cloning site
   1730..1746    -  promoter       tight TRE promoter (fragment): Tet-responsive promoter PTight, consisting of seven tet operator sequences followed by the minimal CMV promoter
   1762..1965    -  promoter       CMV promoter: human cytomegalovirus (CMV) immediate early promoter
   1966..2269    -  enhancer       CMV enhancer: human cytomegalovirus immediate early enhancer
   2337..2353    -  misc_feature   MCS (fragment): multiple cloning site
   2353..2378    -  CDS            Rev (fragment): human immunodeficiency virus 1 (HIV-1) Rev protein; rev; enhances nuclear export of unspliced and incompletely spliced viral mRNAs
   2755..2988    -  misc_feature   RRE: The Rev response element (RRE) of HIV-1 allows for Rev-dependent mRNA export from the nucleus to the cytoplasm.
   3122..3205    -  CDS            vif (fragment): VIF_HV1BR - Experimental evidence at protein level: Swiss-Prot protein existence level 1. Counteracts the innate antiviral activity of host APOBEC3F and APOBEC3G. Forms a complex with host APOBEC3F and APOBEC3G thus preventing the entry of these lethally hypermutating enzymes into progeny virions. Recruits an active E3 ubiquitin ligase complex composed of elongin BC, CUL5, and RBX2 to induce polyubiquitination of APOBEC3G and APOBEC3F. In turn, they are directed to the 26S proteasome for degradation. Vif interaction with APOBEC3G also blocks its cytidine deaminase activity in a proteasome-inde
   3348..3465    -  misc_feature   cPPT/CTS: central polypurine tract and central termination sequence of HIV-1
   3614..3973    -  CDS            HIV-1 gag (fragment): gag protein from human immunodeficiency virus 1; gag
   3957..4082    -  misc_feature   HIV-1 Ψ: packaging signal of human immunodeficiency virus type 1
   4129..4386    -  LTR            5' LTR (truncated): truncated 5' long terminal repeat (LTR) from HIV-1
   4388..4767    -  enhancer       CMV enhancer: human cytomegalovirus immediate early enhancer
   4798..4902    +  promoter       AmpR promoter: bla
   4903..5763    +  CDS            AmpR: β-lactamase; bla; confers resistance to ampicillin, carbenicillin, and related antibiotics
   5934..6522    +  rep_origin     ori: high-copy-number ColE1/pMB1/pBR322/pUC origin of replication
   6705..6759    +  CDS            lacI (fragment): lac repressor; lacI; The lac repressor binds to the lac operator to inhibit transcription in E. coli. This inhibition can be relieved by adding lactose or isopropyl-β-D-thiogalactopyranoside (IPTG).
   6761..6895    -  polyA_signal   SV40 poly(A) signal: SV40 polyadenylation signal
   6915..7050    -  rep_origin     SV40 ori: SV40 origin of replication
   7074..7096    -  promoter       SV40 promoter (fragment): SV40 enhancer and early promoter
   7103..7142    +  CDS            lacI (fragment): lac repressor; lacI; The lac repressor binds to the lac operator to inhibit transcription in E. coli. This inhibition can be relieved by adding lactose or isopropyl-β-D-thiogalactopyranoside (IPTG).
   7155..7176    +  protein_bind   CAP binding site: CAP binding activates transcription in the presence of cAMP. E. coli catabolite activator protein
   7191..7221    +  promoter       lac promoter: promoter for the E. coli lac operon
   7229..7245    +  protein_bind   lac operator: The lac repressor binds to the lac operator to inhibit transcription in E. coli. This inhibition can be relieved by adding lactose or isopropyl-β-D-thiogalactopyranoside (IPTG). lac repressor encoded by lacI
>Addgene plasmid #244731 | CL20_mEGFP_FOidr_179 | addgene full sequence | sequence record 488199 | Addgene NGS Result
AAAAAAAATCTAACCTCAAGTCAAGGCTTTTCTATGGAATAAGGAATGGACAGCAGGGGGCTGTTTCATA
TACTGATGACCTCTTTATAGCCAACCTTTGTTCATGGCAGCCAGCATATGGGCATATGTTGCCAAACTCT
AAACCAAATACTCATTCTGATGTTTTAAATGATTTGCCCTCCCATATGTCCTTCCGAGTGAGAGACACAA
AAAATTCCAACACACTATTGCAATGAAAATAAATTTCCTTTATTAGCCAGAAGTCAGATGCTCAAGGGGC
TTCATGATGTCCCCATAATTTTTGGCAGAGGGAAAAAGATCTGCTAGCTCGAGCAGCTGAAGCTTTATTG
AGGCTTAAGCAGTGGGTTCCCTAGTTAGCCAGAGAGCTCCCAGGCTCAGATCTGGTCTAACCAGAGAGAC
CCAGTACAGGCAAAAAGCAGATCTTGTCTTCTTTGGGAGTGAATTAGCCCTTCCAGTCCCCCCTTTTCTT
TTAAAAAGTGGCTAAGATCTACAGCTGCCTTGTAAGTCATTGGTCTTAAAGGTACCGTAATCTTATCTAG
AACCGGTTCAGATGGAAGTTTCCTGGATCTGCGAATCAAGCGTCTGAGCTTCGCGCTGATCACCTCCGCC
TGATAAGGTAGGATGACCATTCAAACCGCTGGCCGAAGTGGGAGCACCAGCTTCGGGAGCAGCCTCCGAG
ATAGCTGGTTCTTCCCCGGCAGGTGGCCCAGGGCACAAAGGTGCCTCGCTACCGCCCCCTTCCGTTTTCA
CAGCCCCCCCTGCGGGCAGGTGTCCAACATTATCCAGAGAACCGACCTTGGCCTGAGCTTTCTCCTTGAA
GTTCAATTTCTGACTTTCAATTTTCACGTCTCCACCACCTGGCTTGTGCTTAATGTTAGCTTTGGAGCCA
CACTTGCTACTCCGGGAAGCGGCCGCACTTCCCCCGGAGCCTCCGCTTCCGCCCTTGTACAGCTCGTCCA
TGCCGAGAGTGATCCCGGCGGCGGTCACGAACTCCAGCAGGACCATGTGATCGCGCTTCTCGTTGGGGTC
TTTGCTCAGCTTGGACTGGGTGCTCAGGTAGTGGTTGTCGGGCAGCAGCACGGGGCCGTCGCCGATGGGG
GTGTTCTGCTGGTAGTGGTCGGCGAGCTGCACGCTGCCGTCCTCGATGTTGTGGCGGATCTTGAAGTTCA
CCTTGATGCCGTTCTTCTGCTTGTCGGCCATGATATAGACGTTGTGGCTGTTGTAGTTGTACTCCAGCTT
GTGCCCCAGGATGTTGCCGTCCTCCTTGAAGTCGATGCCCTTCAGCTCGATGCGGTTCACCAGGGTGTCG
CCCTCGAACTTCACCTCGGCGCGGGTCTTGTAGTTGCCGTCGTCCTTGAAGAAGATGGTGCGCTCCTGGA
CGTAGCCTTCGGGCATGGCGGACTTGAAGAAGTCGTGCTGCTTCATGTGGTCGGGGTAGCGGCTGAAGCA
CTGCACGCCGTAGGTCAGGGTGGTCACGAGGGTGGGCCAGGGCACGGGCAGCTTGCCGGTGGTGCAGATG
AACTTCAGGGTCAGCTTGCCGTAGGTGGCATCGCCCTCGCCCTCGCCGGACACGCTGAACTTGTGGCCGT
TTACGTCGCCGTCCAGCTCGACCAGGATGGGCACCACCCCGGTGAACAGCTCCTCGCCCTTGCTCACCAT
GGTGGCGACCGGTGGATCCCGGGCCCGCGGTACCGTCGACTGCAGAATTCGGTTCACTAAACGAGCCCGG
TTCACTAAACGAGCTCTGCTTATATAGACCTCCCACCGTACACGCCTACCGCCCATTTGCGTCAATGGGG
CGGAGTTGTTACGACATTTTGGAAAGTCCCGTTGATTTTGGTGCCAAAACAAACTCCCATTGACGTCAAT
GGGGTGGAGACTTGGAAATCCCCGTGAGTCAAACCGCTATCCACGCCCATTGATGTACTGCCAAAACCGC
ATCACCATGGTAATAGCGATGACTAATACGTAGATGTACTGCCAAGTAGGAAAGTCCCATAAGGTCATGT
ACTGGGCATAATGCCAGGCGGGCCATTTACCGTCATTGACGTCAATAGGGGGCGTACTTGGCATATGATA
CACTTGATGTACTGCCAAGTGGGCAGTTTACCGTAAATACTCCACCCATTGACGTCAATGGAAAGTCCCT
ATTGGCGTTACTATGGGAACATACGTCATTATTGACGTCAATGGGCGGGGGTCGTTGGGCGGTCAGCCAG
GCGGGCCATTTACCGTAAGTTATGTAACGCGGAACTCCATATATGGGCTATGAACTAATGACCCCGTAAT
TGATTACTATTAATAACTAGCACGCGTTCGAAGCTTGAGCTCGGTCCCCTCGGGGTTGGGAGGTGGGTCT
GAAACGATAATGGTGAATATCCCTGCCTAACTCTATTCACTATAGAAAGTACAGCAAAAACTATTCTTAA
ACCTACCAAGCCTCCTACTATCATTATGAATAATTTTATATACCACAGCCAATTTGTTATGTTAAACCAA
TTCCACAAACTTGCCCATTTATCTAATTCCAATAATTCTTGTTCATTCTTTTCTTGCTGGTTTTGCGATT
CTTCAATTAAGGAGTGTATTAAGCTTGTGTAATTGTTAATTTCTCTGTCCCACTCCATCCAGGTCGTGTG
ATTCCAAATCTGTTCCAGAGATTTATTACTCCAACTAGCATTCCAAGGCACAGCAGTGGTGCAAATGAGT
TTTCCAGAGCAACCCCAAATCCCCAGGAGCTGTTGATCCTTTAGGTATCTTTCCACAGCCAGGATTCTTG
CCTGGAGCTGCTTGATGCCCCAGACTGTGAGTTGCAACAGATGCTGTTGCGCCTCAATAGCCCTCAGCAA
ATTGTTCTGCTGCTGCACTATACCAGACAATAATTGTCTGGCCTGTACCGTCAGCGTCATTGACGCTGCG
CCCATAGTGCTTCCTGCTGCTCCCAAGAACCCAAGGAACAAAGCTCCTATTCCCACTGCTCTTTTTTCTC
TCTGCACCACTCTTCTCTTTGCCTTGGTGGGTGCTACTCCTAATGGTTCAATTTTTACTACTTTATATTT
ATATAATTCACTTCTCCAATTGTCCCTCATATCTCCTCCTTATGGTGTTTTACTAAACTTTTCCATGTTC
TAATCCTCATCCTGTCTACTTGCCACACAATCATCACCTGCCATCTGTTTTCCATAATCCCTAATGATCT
TTGCTTTTCTTCTTGGCACTACTTTTATGTCACTATTATCTTGTATTACTACTGCCCCTTCACCTTTCCA
GAGGAGCTTTGCTGGTCCTTTCCAAAGTGGATTTCTGCTGTCCCTGTAATAAACCCGAAAATTTTGAATT
TTTGTAATTTGTTTTTGTAATTCTTTAGTTTGTATGTCTGTTGCTATTATGTCTACTATTCTTTCCCCTG
CACTGTACCCCCCAATCCCCCCTTTTCTTTTAAAATTGTGGATGAATACTGCCATTTGTACTGCTGTCTT
AAGATGTTCAGCCTGATCTCTTACCTGTCCTATAATTTTCTTTAATTCTTTATTCATAGATTCTACTACT
CCTTGACTTTGGGGATTGTAGGGAATTTCCAGGTCTGAAGATCCTGCTGCTTGCTGTGCTTTTTTCTTAC
TTTTGTTTTGCTCTTCCTCTATCTTGTCTAAAGCTTCCTTGGTGTCTTTTATCTCTATCCTTTGATGCAC
ACAATAGAGGGTTGCTACTGTATTATATAATGATCTAAGTTCTTCTGATCCTGTCTGAAGGGATGGTTGT
AGCTGTCCCAGTATTTGTCTACAGCCTTCTGATGTTTCTAACAGGCCAGTATTAACTGCGAATCGTTCTA
GCTCCCTGCTTGCCCATACTATATGTTTTAATTTATATTTTTTCTTTCCCCCTGGCCTTAACCGAATTTT
TTCCCATCGCGATCTAATTCTCCCCCGCTTAATACTGACGCTCTCGCACCCATCTCTCTCCTTCTAGCCT
CCGCTAGTCAAAATTTTTGGCGTACTCACCAGTCGCCGCCCCTCGCCTCTTGCCGTGCGCGCTTCAGCAA
GCCGAGTCCTGCGTCGAGAGAGCTCCTCTGGTTTCCCTTTCGCTTTCAAGTCCCTGTTCGGGCGCCACTG
CTAGAGATTTTCCACACTGACTAAAAGGGTCTGAGGGATCTCTAGTTACCAGAGTCACACAACAGACGGG
CACACACTACTTGAAGCACTCAAGGCAAGCTTTATTGAGGCTTAAGCAGTGGGTTCCCTAGTTAGCCAGA
GAGCTCCCAGGCTCAGATCTGGTCTAACCAGAGAGACCCAGTACAGGCAAAAAGCAGCTGCTTATATGCA
GGATCTGAGGGCTCGCCACTCCCCAGTCCCGCCCAGGCCACGCCTCCCATGGTAATAGCGATGACTAATA
CGTAGATGTACTGCCAAGTAGGAAAGTCCCATAAGGTCATGTACTGGGCATAATGCCAGGCGGGCCATTT
ACCGTCATTGACGTCAATAGGGGGCGTACTTGGCATATGATACACTTGATGTACTGCCAAGTGGGCAGTT
TACCGTAAATACTCCACCCATTGACGTCAATGGAAAGTCCCTATTGGCGTTACTATGGGAACATACGTCA
TTATTGACGTCAATGGGCGGGGGTCGTTGGGCGGTCAGCCAGGCGGGCCATTTACCGTAAGTTATGTAAC
GCGGAACTCCATATATGGGCTATGAACTAATGACCCCGTAATTGATTACTATTAATAACTAGTCAATAAT
CAATGTCGACCCAGGTGGCACTTTTCGGGGAAATGTGCGCGGAACCCCTATTTGTTTATTTTTCTAAATA
CATTCAAATATGTATCCGCTCATGAGACAATAACCCTGATAAATGCTTCAATAATATTGAAAAAGGAAGA
GTATGAGTATTCAACATTTCCGTGTCGCCCTTATTCCCTTTTTTGCGGCATTTTGCCTTCCTGTTTTTGC
TCACCCAGAAACGCTGGTGAAAGTAAAAGATGCTGAAGATCAGTTGGGTGCACGAGTGGGTTACATCGAA
CTGGATCTCAACAGCGGTAAGATCCTTGAGAGTTTTCGCCCCGAAGAACGTTTTCCAATGATGAGCACTT
TTAAAGTTCTGCTATGTGGCGCGGTATTATCCCGTATTGACGCCGGGCAAGAGCAACTCGGTCGCCGCAT
ACACTATTCTCAGAATGACTTGGTTGAGTACTCACCAGTCACAGAAAAGCATCTTACGGATGGCATGACA
GTAAGAGAATTATGCAGTGCTGCCATAACCATGAGTGATAACACTGCGGCCAACTTACTTCTGACAACGA
TCGGAGGACCGAAGGAGCTAACCGCTTTTTTGCACAACATGGGGGATCATGTAACTCGCCTTGATCGTTG
GGAACCGGAGCTGAATGAAGCCATACCAAACGACGAGCGTGACACCACGATGCCTGTAGCAATGGCAACA
ACGTTGCGCAAACTATTAACTGGCGAACTACTTACTCTAGCTTCCCGGCAACAATTAATAGACTGGATGG
AGGCGGATAAAGTTGCAGGACCACTTCTGCGCTCGGCCCTTCCGGCTGGCTGGTTTATTGCTGATAAATC
TGGAGCCGGTGAGCGTGGGTCTCGCGGTATCATTGCAGCACTGGGGCCAGATGGTAAGCCCTCCCGTATC
GTAGTTATCTACACGACGGGGAGTCAGGCAACTATGGATGAACGAAATAGACAGATCGCTGAGATAGGTG
CCTCACTGATTAAGCATTGGTAACTGTCAGACCAAGTTTACTCATATATACTTTAGATTGATTTAAAACT
TCATTTTTAATTTAAAAGGATCTAGGTGAAGATCCTTTTTGATAATCTCATGACCAAAATCCCTTAACGT
GAGTTTTCGTTCCACTGAGCGTCAGACCCCGTAGAAAAGATCAAAGGATCTTCTTGAGATCCTTTTTTTC
TGCGCGTAATCTGCTGCTTGCAAACAAAAAAACCACCGCTACCAGCGGTGGTTTGTTTGCCGGATCAAGA
GCTACCAACTCTTTTTCCGAAGGTAACTGGCTTCAGCAGAGCGCAGATACCAAATACTGTTCTTCTAGTG
TAGCCGTAGTTAGGCCACCACTTCAAGAACTCTGTAGCACCGCCTACATACCTCGCTCTGCTAATCCTGT
TACCAGTGGCTGCTGCCAGTGGCGATAAGTCGTGTCTTACCGGGTTGGACTCAAGACGATAGTTACCGGA
TAAGGCGCAGCGGTCGGGCTGAACGGGGGGTTCGTGCACACAGCCCAGCTTGGAGCGAACGACCTACACC
GAACTGAGATACCTACAGCGTGAGCTATGAGAAAGCGCCACGCTTCCCGAAGGGAGAAAGGCGGACAGGT
ATCCGGTAAGCGGCAGGGTCGGAACAGGAGAGCGCACGAGGGAGCTTCCAGGGGGAAACGCCTGGTATCT
TTATAGTCCTGTCGGGTTTCGCCACCTCTGACTTGAGCGTCGATTTTTGTGATGCTCGTCAGGGGGGCGG
AGCCTATGGAAAAACGCCAGCAACGCGGCCTTTTTACGGTTCCTGGCCTTTTGCTGGCCTTTTGCTCACA
TGTTCTTTCCTGCGTTATCCCCTGATTCTGTGGATAACCGTATTACCGCCTTTGAGTGAGCTGATACCGC
TCGCCGCAGCCGAACGACCGAGCGCAGCGAGTCAGTGAGCGAGGAAGCGGAAGAGCGCCCAATACGCAAA
CCGCCTCTCCCCGCGCGTTGGCCGATTCATTAATGCAGCGGATCCAGACATGATAAGATACATTGATGAG
TTTGGACAAACCACAACTAGAATGCAGTGAAAAAAATGCTTTATTTGTGAAATTTGTGATGCTATTGCTT
TATTTGTAACCATTATAAGCTGCAATAAACAAGTTAGCTTTTTGCAAAAGCCTAGGCCTCCAAAAAAGCC
TCCTCACTACTTCTGGAATAGCTCAGAGGCCGAGGCGGCCTCGGCCTCTGCATAAATAAAAAAAATTAGT
CAGCCATGGGGCGGAGAATGGGCGGAACTGGGCGGAGTTAGGGGCGGGATGGGCGGAGTTAGGGGCGGGA
CTATGGTTGCTGACTAATTGAGATGCGGATCCGCTGGCACGACAGGTTTCCCGACTGGAAAGCGGGCAGT
GAGCGCAACGCAATTAATGTGAGTTAGCTCACTCATTAGGCACCCCAGGCTTTACACTTTATGCTTCCGG
CTCGTATGTTGTGTGGAATTGTGAGCGGATAACAATTTCACACAGGAAACAGCTATGACCATGATTACGC
CAAGCTTGGGCTGCAGGTCGAGGGATCTCCATAAGAGAAGAGGGACAGCTATGACTGGGAGTAGTCAGGA
GAGGAGGAAAAATCTGGCTAGTAAAACATGTAAGGAAAATTTTAGGGATGTTAAAGAAAAAAATAACACA
AAACAAAATAT
